Addgene plasmid #28022: EGFP-Rubicon
Depositing lab: Qing Zhong. Depositing organization: University of California, Berkeley. Publication: The RUN domain of rubicon is important for hvps34 binding, lipid kinase inhibition, and autophagy suppression. Sun Q, Zhang J, Fan W, Wong KN, Ding X, Chen S, Zhong Q. J Biol Chem. 2011 Jan 7. 286(1):185-91. 10.1074/jbc.M110.126425 PubMed 21062745.
Backbone
  Vector backbone: pcDNA6/TO
  Backbone manufacturer: Invitrogen
  Backbone size w/o insert (bp): 5078
  Vector type: Mammalian Expression
  Selectable markers: Zeocin
Growth in bacteria
  Bacterial resistance: Ampicillin, 100 μg/mL
  Growth temperature: 37°C
  Growth strain: DH5alpha
  Copy number: High Copy
Gene/Insert
  Gene/Insert name: Rubicon
  Species: H. sapiens (human)
  Insert size (bp): 2783
  Entrez Gene: RUBCN (a.k.a. KIAA0226, RUBICON, SCAR15)
  Tag / fusion protein: EGFP (N terminal on insert); 3xFlag (C terminal on insert)
  Cloning method: Restriction Enzyme
  Sequencing primers: 5′ CMV-F; 3′ BGH-rev
Terms and licenses: Academic/Nonprofit Terms; Industry Terms: Not Available to Industry
Depositor comments: Isoform 2 [NM_014687.3, CCDS43195.1]
How to cite: EGFP-Rubicon was a gift from Qing Zhong (Addgene plasmid # 28022 ; http://n2t.net/addgene:28022 ; RRID:Addgene_28022)
