[The description below was written by a language model from this plasmid's Addgene catalogue record and pLannotate feature annotations shown in this document.]
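Description:
EGFP-Rubicon is a mammalian expression plasmid encoding human Rubicon (RUBCN, also known as KIAA0226), annotated by the depositor as isoform 2, as a doubly tagged fusion protein. The catalogue lists the backbone as pcDNA6/TO with Zeocin as the mammalian selectable marker. The sequenced record of about 8.7 kb agrees on selection, carrying a Sh ble (BleoR) cassette driven by the SV40 early promoter for mammalian cells and the EM7 promoter for bacteria, followed by an SV40 poly(A) signal. In E. coli the plasmid is maintained at high copy through a ColE1/pUC-type origin and selected with ampicillin via the β-lactamase gene. An f1 origin is also present.

The expression cassette uses the CMV immediate early enhancer and promoter. Directly downstream of it lie two short elements that the annotation software matched to tet operator-containing promoters. This matches the "TO" design, in which tandem tet operators allow repression by the Tet repressor and induction with tetracycline in cells that express TetR. In cells lacking the repressor the promoter should act constitutively. The open reading frame begins with EGFP, continues into the RUBCN coding sequence and ends with a C-terminal 3xFLAG epitope, with a bovine growth hormone poly(A) signal terminating the transcript. The annotated RUBCN segment is somewhat longer than the insert size in the catalogue entry, a difference the record does not explain.

EGFP allows live or fixed-cell imaging of Rubicon localisation, and 3xFLAG supports immunoprecipitation and immunoblotting. The associated publication concerns the Rubicon RUN domain in hVps34 binding, lipid kinase inhibition and autophagy suppression, so the construct suits studies of autophagy regulation.
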