Features (pLannotate 1.2.2; 24 found; start..end, strand, type, name):
    110..489     +  enhancer       CMV enhancer: human cytomegalovirus immediate early enhancer
    490..693     +  promoter       CMV promoter: human cytomegalovirus (CMV) immediate early promoter
    695..714     +  promoter       PLtetO-1 promoter (fragment): modified phage lambda PL promoter with tet operator sites (Lutz and Bujard, 1997)
    716..735     +  promoter       PLtetO-1 promoter (fragment): modified phage lambda PL promoter with tet operator sites (Lutz and Bujard, 1997)
    743..776     +  promoter       TRE3GV promoter (fragment): 3rd-generation Tet-responsive promoter that can be activated by binding of Tet-On® 3G, optimized for retroviral and lentiviral vectors
    859..1575    +  CDS            EGFP: EGFP is a basic (constitutively fluorescent) green fluorescent protein published in 1996, derived from Aequorea victoria. It is reported to be a rapidly-maturing weak dimer with moderate acid sensitivity.
   1582..4497    +  CDS            RUBCN: RUBIC_HUMAN - Also known as KIAA0226. Experimental evidence at protein level: Swiss-Prot protein existence level 1. Involved in regulation of pathogen-specific host defense of activated macrophages. Following bacterial infection promotes NADH oxidase activity by association with CYBA thereby affecting TLR2 signaling and probably other TLR-NOX pathways. Stabilizes the CYBA:CYBB NADPH oxidase heterodimer, increases its association with TLR2 and its phagosome trafficking to induce antimicrobial burst of ROS and production of inflammatory cytokines (PubMed:22423966). Following fungal or viral infe
   4507..4572    +  CDS            3xFLAG: three tandem FLAG® epitope tags, followed by an enterokinase cleavage site
   4619..4843    +  polyA_signal   bGH poly(A) signal: bovine growth hormone polyadenylation signal
   4847..4868    +  promoter       SV40 promoter (fragment): SV40 enhancer and early promoter
   4889..5317    +  rep_origin     f1 ori (sequence partly withheld): f1 bacteriophage origin of replication; arrow indicates direction of (+) strand synthesis
   5331..5660    +  promoter       SV40 promoter: SV40 enhancer and early promoter
   5708..5755    +  promoter       EM7 promoter: synthetic bacterial promoter&nbsp
   5774..6148    +  CDS            BleoR: antibiotic-binding protein; Sh ble from Streptoalloteichus hindustanus; confers resistance to bleomycin, phleomycin, and Zeocin™
   6158..6283    +  CDS            ble (fragment): BLE_KLEPN - Experimental evidence at protein level: Swiss-Prot protein existence level 1. Binding protein with a strong affinity to the bleomycin family of antibiotics. Binds to CL990; an antimitotic-antibiotic compound. From Klebsiella pneumoniae.
   6278..6399    +  polyA_signal   SV40 poly(A) signal: SV40 polyadenylation signal
   6472..6488    -  protein_bind   lac operator: The lac repressor binds to the lac operator to inhibit transcription in E. coli. This inhibition can be relieved by adding lactose or isopropyl-β-D-thiogalactopyranoside (IPTG). lac repressor encoded by lacI
   6496..6526    -  promoter       lac promoter: promoter for the E. coli lac operon
   6541..6562    -  protein_bind   CAP binding site: CAP binding activates transcription in the presence of cAMP. E. coli catabolite activator protein
   6575..6667    -  CDS            lacI (fragment): lac repressor; lacI; The lac repressor binds to the lac operator to inhibit transcription in E. coli. This inhibition can be relieved by adding lactose or isopropyl-β-D-thiogalactopyranoside (IPTG).
   6850..7438    -  rep_origin     ori: high-copy-number ColE1/pMB1/pBR322/pUC origin of replication
   7609..8469    -  CDS            AmpR: β-lactamase; bla; confers resistance to ampicillin, carbenicillin, and related antibiotics
   8470..8574    -  promoter       AmpR promoter: bla
   8633..8685    -  misc_feature   bom (fragment): basis of mobility region from pBR322
>Addgene plasmid #28022 | EGFP-Rubicon | addgene full sequence | sequence record 193209 | Addgene NGS Result
AAAATTTAAGCTACAACAAGGCAAGGCTTGACCGACAATTGCATGAAGAATCTGCTTAGGGTTAGGCGTT
TTGCGCTGCTTCGCGATGTACGGGCCAGATATACGCGTTGACATTGATTATTGACTAGTTATTAATAGTA
ATCAATTACGGGGTCATTAGTTCATAGCCCATATATGGAGTTCCGCGTTACATAACTTACGGTAAATGGC
CCGCCTGGCTGACCGCCCAACGACCCCCGCCCATTGACGTCAATAATGACGTATGTTCCCATAGTAACGC
CAATAGGGACTTTCCATTGACGTCAATGGGTGGAGTATTTACGGTAAACTGCCCACTTGGCAGTACATCA
AGTGTATCATATGCCAAGTACGCCCCCTATTGACGTCAATGACGGTAAATGGCCCGCCTGGCATTATGCC
CAGTACATGACCTTATGGGACTTTCCTACTTGGCAGTACATCTACGTATTAGTCATCGCTATTACCATGG
TGATGCGGTTTTGGCAGTACATCAATGGGCGTGGATAGCGGTTTGACTCACGGGGATTTCCAAGTCTCCA
CCCCATTGACGTCAATGGGAGTTTGTTTTGGCACCAAAATCAACGGGACTTTCCAAAATGTCGTAACAAC
TCCGCCCCATTGACGCAAATGGGCGGTAGGCGTGTACGGTGGGAGGTCTATATAAGCAGAGCTCTCCCTA
TCAGTGATAGAGATCTCCCTATCAGTGATAGAGATCGTCGACGAGCTCGTTTAGTGAACCGTCAGATCGC
CTGGAGACGCCATCCACGCTGTTTTGACCTCCATAGAAGACACCGGGACCGATCCAGCCTCCGGACTCTA
GCGTTTAAACTTAAGCTTATGGTGAGCAAGGGCGAGGAGCTGTTCACCGGGGTGGTGCCCATCCTGGTCG
AGCTGGACGGCGACGTAAACGGCCACAAGTTCAGCGTGTCCGGCGAGGGCGAGGGCGATGCCACCTACGG
CAAGCTGACCCTGAAGTTCATCTGCACCACCGGCAAGCTGCCCGTGCCCTGGCCCACCCTCGTGACCACC
CTGACCTACGGCGTGCAGTGCTTCAGCCGCTACCCCGACCACATGAAGCAGCACGACTTCTTCAAGTCCG
CCATGCCCGAAGGCTACGTCCAGGAGCGCACCATCTTCTTCAAGGACGACGGCAACTACAAGACCCGCGC
CGAGGTGAAGTTCGAGGGCGACACCCTGGTGAACCGCATCGAGCTGAAGGGCATCGACTTCAAGGAGGAC
GGCAACATCCTGGGGCACAAGCTGGAGTACAACTACAACAGCCACAACGTCTATATCATGGCCGACAAGC
AGAAGAACGGCATCAAGGTGAACTTCAAGATCCGCCACAACATCGAGGACGGCAGCGTGCAGCTCGCCGA
CCACTACCAGCAGAACACCCCCATCGGCGACGGCCCCGTGCTGCTGCCCGACAACCACTACCTGAGCACC
CAGTCCGCCCTGAGCAAAGACCCCAACGAGAAGCGCGATCACATGGTCCTGCTGGAGTTCGTGACCGCCG
CCGGGATCACTCTCGGCATGGACGAGCTGTACAAGGGATCCATGCGGCCGGAGGGCGCGGGAATGGAGCT
CGGAGGCGGCGAGGAGCGCCTGCCTGAGGAGAGCAGGAGGGAGCACTGGCAGTTGCTGGGTAATTTGAAG
ACGACGGTGGAGGGTTTGGTATCAACCAACAGCCCCAACGTCTGGTCTAAGTATGGTGGCTTGGAGCGGC
TTTGCAGGGACATGCAGAGCATCCTCTATCACGGGCTTATCCGTGACCAGGCGTGCCGCCGCCAGACGGA
TTACTGGCAGTTCGTGAAAGACATCCGGTGGCTCAGTCCCCACTCAGCCCTTCACGTGGAGAAGTTCATC
AGCGTGCACGAGAACGACCAGAGCAGTGCTGATGGTGCCAGTGAACGTGCTGTTGCCGAGCTGTGGCTGC
AGCACAGCCTGCAGTACCACTGCCTCTCAGCCCAGCTCCGGCCCCTGCTCGGGGATAGACAGTATATCAG
AAAATTCTACACAGATGCTGCCTTCCTGCTAAGTGACGCTCATGTCACGGCCATGCTGCAGTGCCTGGAA
GCCGTCGAGCAAAATAATCCCCGCCTCCTGGCTCAGATCGATGCGTCCATGTTTGCCAGAAAGCACGAGA
GCCCGCTCCTGGTGACAAAGAGCCAGAGCCTGACAGCCCTGCCCAGTTCCACATACACCCCTCCAAACAG
CTATGCTCAGCATTCCTACTTTGGGTCCTTCTCTAGCCTCCACCAATCCGTGCCCAACAATGGCTCAGAG
AGAAGATCTACTTCCTTTCCACTCTCTGGCCCTCCCCGGAAACCTCAAGAAAGCAGAGGGCACGTCTCAC
CAGCAGAGGATCAAACCATCCAAGCCCCCCCAGTTTCAGTCTCTGCACTAGCCAGGGATTCCCCTTTGAC
CCCAAATGAAATGAGCTCCAGTACTCTGACCAGCCCCATAGAGGCATCCTGGGTCAGCAGCCAGAATGAT
TCCCCAGGTGATGCCAGTGAGGGGCCTGAGTACCTGGCCATTGGCAACTTGGACCCCCGAGGCCGGACTG
CCAGCTGTCAGAGTCACAGCAGCAATGCCGAGAGCAGCAGTTCCAATTTGTTCTCCTCCAGCAGCTCCCA
GAAGCCAGATTCTGCTGCCTCTTCCTTAGGGGACCAGGAAGGAGGTGGGGAGAGCCAGCTGTCCAGTGTC
CTCCGCAGGTCCAGCTTCTCAGAGGGGCAGACACTCACTGTCACCAGTGGGGCAAAGAAAAGCCACATTC
GCTCCCATTCGGATACCAGCATTGCCTCCAGGGGAGCTCCAGAATCCTGCAATGATAAGGCGAAGTTGAG
AGGCCCTTTGCCCTACTCTGGTCAAAGCAGTGAAGTCAGCACACCCAGCTCTCTGTACATGGAATATGAA
GGTGGTCGGTACCTGTGCTCAGGGGAAGGCATGTTCCGAAGACCATCAGAAGGACAGTCCCTCATCAGCT
ACCTCTCTGAGCAAGACTTCGGCAGCTGTGCCGACCTGGAAAAGGAGAATGCCCACTTCAGCATCTCAGA
GTCCTTAATTGCTGCCATCGAGCTAATGAAGTGCAACATGATGAGCCAGTGCCTAGAGGAGGAGGAAGTG
GAAGAGGAAGACAGTGATAGAGAGATCCAGGAGCTGAAGCAGAAGATCCGCCTTCGGCGCCAGCAAATCC
GCACCAAGAACCTGCTCCCCATGTACCAGGAGGCTGAGCACGGAAGCTTTCGGGTCACCTCCAGCAGCTC
CCAGTTCAGCTCACGTGATTCGGCACAGCTCTCTGACTCTGGCTCTGCTGATGAGGTTGATGAATTTGAA
ATCCAAGATGCTGACATCAGAAGGAACACAGCCTCAAGCAGCAAATCCTTCGTTTCCTCCCAGTCCTTCT
CCCACTGCTTCCTGCACTCCACGTCTGCTGAGGCGGTGGCCATGGGGCTCCTGAAGCAGTTTGAGGGGAT
GCAGCTTCCAGCCGCCTCGGAGCTGGAGTGGCTTGTCCCGGAGCATGATGCCCCTCAGAAGCTCCTGCCC
ATTCCTGACTCACTGCCCATCTCACCGGATGACGGGCAGCACGCTGACATCTACAAGCTGCGGATTCGTG
TTCGTGGCAACTTGGAGTGGGCCCCGCCCCGGCCTCAGATAATTTTTAATGTTCATCCAGCCCCAACGAG
GAAAATTGCCGTGGCCAAGCAGAATTACCGCTGTGCAGGATGTGGCATCCGGACTGACCCTGATTACATC
AAGCGACTGCGGTACTGTGAGTACCTGGGCAAGTACTTCTGCCAGTGCTGCCACGAGAATGCCCAGATGG
CCATCCCCAGCCGGGTTCTGCGCAAGTGGGACTTCAGCAAGTACTACGTCAGCAACTTCTCCAAGGACCT
GCTCATTAAGATCTGGAATGATCCTCTCTTCAACGTGCAGGACATAAACAGTGCCCTCTATAGGAAGGTC
AAGCTGCTCAATCAAGTCCGGCTGCTGCGGGTCCAGCTGTGTCACATGAAGAACATGTTCAAGACTTGCC
GACTGGCCAAGGAGCTTCTGGATTCCTTTGACACAGTCCCAGGCCACCTGACAGAGGACCTCCACCTGTA
CTCACTGAATGACCTGACTGCGACCAGGAAGGGGGAGCTGGGGCCCCGGCTTGCTGAGCTCACCAGGGCA
GGGGCTACCCATGTGGAGAGATGCATGCTCTGCCAAGCCAAAGGCTTCATCTGTGAGTTCTGTCAGAATG
AGGATGACATCATCTTTCCCTTTGAGCTCCATAAGTGCCGGACCTGTGAAGAGTGTAAAGCGTGTTACCA
TAAAGCCTGCTTCAAGTCTGGAAGCTGTCCGCGCTGCGAGCGGCTGCAGGCCCGGCGGGAGGCACTGGCC
AGGCAGAGCCTGGAGTCTTACCTGTCAGACTACGAGGAGGAGCCCGCGGAAGCGCTGGCCCTGGAAGCCG
CCGTCCTGGAGGCCACCGGCGGCCGCGACTACAAAGACCATGACGGTGATTATAAAGATCATGACATCGA
CTACAAGGATGACGATGACAAGTGACTCGAGTCTAGAGGGCCCGTTTAAACCCGCTGATCAGCCTCGACT
GTGCCTTCTAGTTGCCAGCCATCTGTTGTTTGCCCCTCCCCCGTGCCTTCCTTGACCCTGGAAGGTGCCA
CTCCCACTGTCCTTTCCTAATAAAATGAGGAAATTGCATCGCATTGTCTGAGTAGGTGTCATTCTATTCT
GGGGGGTGGGGTGGGGCAGGACAGCAAGGGGGAGGATTGGGAAGACAATAGCAGGCATGCTGGGGATGCG
GTGGGCTCTATGGCTTCTGAGGCGGAAAGAACCAGCTGGGGCTCTAGGGGGTATCCCC
[124 nt withheld, positions 4889-5012]
C
[91 nt withheld, positions 5014-5104]
A
[49 nt withheld, positions 5106-5154]
CCTTTGACGTTGGAGTCCACGTTCTTT
[37 nt withheld, positions 5182-5218]
ACCCTATCTCGGTCTATTCTTTTGATTTATAAGGGATTTTGCCGATTTCGGCCTATTGGTTAAAAAATGA
GCTGATTTAACAAAAATTTAACGCGAATTAATTCTGTGGAATGTGTGTCAGTTAGGGTGTGGAAAGTCCC
CAGGCTCCCCAGCAGGCAGAAGTATGCAAAGCATGCATCTCAATTAGTCAGCAACCAGGTGTGGAAAGTC
CCCAGGCTCCCCAGCAGGCAGAAGTATGCAAAGCATGCATCTCAATTAGTCAGCAACCATAGTCCCGCCC
CTAACTCCGCCCATCCCGCCCCTAACTCCGCCCAGTTCCGCCCATTCTCCGCCCCATGGCTGACTAATTT
TTTTTATTTATGCAGAGGCCGAGGCCGCCTCTGCCTCTGAGCTATTCCAGAAGTAGTGAGGAGGCTTTTT
TGGAGGCCTAGGCTTTTGCAAAAAGCTCCCGGGAGCTTGTATATCCATTTTCGGATCTGATCAGCACGTG
TTGACAATTAATCATCGGCATAGTATATCGGCATAGTATAATACGACAAGGTGAGGAACTAAACCATGGC
CAAGTTGACCAGTGCCGTTCCGGTGCTCACCGCGCGCGACGTCGCCGGAGCGGTCGAGTTCTGGACCGAC
CGGCTCGGGTTCTCCCGGGACTTCGTGGAGGACGACTTCGCCGGTGTGGTCCGGGACGACGTGACCCTGT
TCATCAGCGCGGTCCAGGACCAGGTGGTGCCGGACAACACCCTGGCCTGGGTGTGGGTGCGCGGCCTGGA
CGAGCTGTACGCCGAGTGGTCGGAGGTCGTGTCCACGAACTTCCGGGACGCCTCCGGGCCGGCCATGACC
GAGATCGGCGAGCAGCCGTGGGGGCGGGAGTTCGCCCTGCGCGACCCGGCCGGCAACTGCGTGCACTTCG
TGGCCGAGGAGCAGGACTGACACGTGCTACGAGATTTCGATTCCACCGCCGCCTTCTATGAAAGGTTGGG
CTTCGGAATCGTTTTCCGGGACGCCGGCTGGATGATCCTCCAGCGCGGGGATCTCATGCTGGAGTTCTTC
GCCCACCCCAACTTGTTTATTGCAGCTTATAATGGTTACAAATAAAGCAATAGCATCACAAATTTCACAA
ATAAAGCATTTTTTTCACTGCATTCTAGTTGTGGTTTGTCCAAACTCATCAATGTATCTTATCATGTCTG
TATACCGTCGACCTCTAGCTAGAGCTTGGCGTAATCATGGTCATAGCTGTTTCCTGTGTGAAATTGTTAT
CCGCTCACAATTCCACACAACATACGAGCCGGAAGCATAAAGTGTAAAGCCTGGGGTGCCTAATGAGTGA
GCTAACTCACATTAATTGCGTTGCGCTCACTGCCCGCTTTCCAGTCGGGAAACCTGTCGTGCCAGCTGCA
TTAATGAATCGGCCAACGCGCGGGGAGAGGCGGTTTGCGTATTGGGCGCTCTTCCGCTTCCTCGCTCACT
GACTCGCTGCGCTCGGTCGTTCGGCTGCGGCGAGCGGTATCAGCTCACTCAAAGGCGGTAATACGGTTAT
CCACAGAATCAGGGGATAACGCAGGAAAGAACATGTGAGCAAAAGGCCAGCAAAAGGCCAGGAACCGTAA
AAAGGCCGCGTTGCTGGCGTTTTTCCATAGGCTCCGCCCCCCTGACGAGCATCACAAAAATCGACGCTCA
AGTCAGAGGTGGCGAAACCCGACAGGACTATAAAGATACCAGGCGTTTCCCCCTGGAAGCTCCCTCGTGC
GCTCTCCTGTTCCGACCCTGCCGCTTACCGGATACCTGTCCGCCTTTCTCCCTTCGGGAAGCGTGGCGCT
TTCTCATAGCTCACGCTGTAGGTATCTCAGTTCGGTGTAGGTCGTTCGCTCCAAGCTGGGCTGTGTGCAC
GAACCCCCCGTTCAGCCCGACCGCTGCGCCTTATCCGGTAACTATCGTCTTGAGTCCAACCCGGTAAGAC
ACGACTTATCGCCACTGGCAGCAGCCACTGGTAACAGGATTAGCAGAGCGAGGTATGTAGGCGGTGCTAC
AGAGTTCTTGAAGTGGTGGCCTAACTACGGCTACACTAGAAGAACAGTATTTGGTATCTGCGCTCTGCTG
AAGCCAGTTACCTTCGGAAAAAGAGTTGGTAGCTCTTGATCCGGCAAACAAACCACCGCTGGTAGCGGTG
GTTTTTTTGTTTGCAAGCAGCAGATTACGCGCAGAAAAAAAGGATCTCAAGAAGATCCTTTGATCTTTTC
TACGGGGTCTGACGCTCAGTGGAACGAAAACTCACGTTAAGGGATTTTGGTCATGAGATTATCAAAAAGG
ATCTTCACCTAGATCCTTTTAAATTAAAAATGAAGTTTTAAATCAATCTAAAGTATATATGAGTAAACTT
GGTCTGACAGTTACCAATGCTTAATCAGTGAGGCACCTATCTCAGCGATCTGTCTATTTCGTTCATCCAT
AGTTGCCTGACTCCCCGTCGTGTAGATAACTACGATACGGGAGGGCTTACCATCTGGCCCCAGTGCTGCA
ATGATACCGCGAGACCCACGCTCACCGGCTCCAGATTTATCAGCAATAAACCAGCCAGCCGGAAGGGCCG
AGCGCAGAAGTGGTCCTGCAACTTTATCCGCCTCCATCCAGTCTATTAATTGTTGCCGGGAAGCTAGAGT
AAGTAGTTCGCCAGTTAATAGTTTGCGCAACGTTGTTGCCATTGCTACAGGCATCGTGGTGTCACGCTCG
TCGTTTGGTATGGCTTCATTCAGCTCCGGTTCCCAACGATCAAGGCGAGTTACATGATCCCCCATGTTGT
GCAAAAAAGCGGTTAGCTCCTTCGGTCCTCCGATCGTTGTCAGAAGTAAGTTGGCCGCAGTGTTATCACT
CATGGTTATGGCAGCACTGCATAATTCTCTTACTGTCATGCCATCCGTAAGATGCTTTTCTGTGACTGGT
GAGTACTCAACCAAGTCATTCTGAGAATAGTGTATGCGGCGACCGAGTTGCTCTTGCCCGGCGTCAATAC
GGGATAATACCGCGCCACATAGCAGAACTTTAAAAGTGCTCATCATTGGAAAACGTTCTTCGGGGCGAAA
ACTCTCAAGGATCTTACCGCTGTTGAGATCCAGTTCGATGTAACCCACTCGTGCACCCAACTGATCTTCA
GCATCTTTTACTTTCACCAGCGTTTCTGGGTGAGCAAAAACAGGAAGGCAAAATGCCGCAAAAAAGGGAA
TAAGGGCGACACGGAAATGTTGAATACTCATACTCTTCCTTTTTCAATATTATTGAAGCATTTATCAGGG
TTATTGTCTCATGAGCGGATACATATTTGAATGTATTTAGAAAAATAAACAAATAGGGGTTCCGCGCACA
TTTCCCCGAAAAGTGCCACCTGACGTCGACGGATCGGGAGATCTCCCGATCCCCTATGGTGCACTCTCAG
TACAATCTGCTCTGATGCCGCATAGTTAAGCCAGTATCTGCTCCCTGCTTGTGTGTTGGAGGTCGCTGAG
TAGTGCGCGAGC
