>Addgene plasmid #28022 | EGFP-Rubicon | addgene partial sequence | sequence record 34325 | 28022 with BGH-rev (5' TAGAAGGCACAGTCGAGG 3')
TAGACTCGAGTCACTTGTCATCGTCATCCTTGTAGTCGATGTCATGATCTTTATAATCACCGTCATGGTC
TTTGTAGTCGCGGCCGCCGGTGGCCTCCAGGACGGCGGCTTCCAGGGCCAGCGCTTCCGCGGGCTCCTCC
TCGTAGTCTGACAGGTAAGACTCCAGGCTCTGCCTGGCCAGTGCCTCCCGCCGGGCCTGCAGCCGCTCGC
AGCGCGGACAGCTTCCAGACTTGAAGCAGGCTTTATGGTAACACGCTTTACACTCTTCACAGGTCCGGCA
CTTATGGAGCTCAAAGGGAAAGATGATGTCATCCTCATTCTGACAGAACTCACAGATGAAGCCTTTGGCT
TGGCAGAGCATGCATCTCTCCACATGGGTAGCCCCTGCCCTGGTGAGCTCAGCAAGCCGGGGCCCCAGCT
CCCCCTTCCTGGTCGCAGTCAGGTCATTCAGTGAGTACAGGTGGAGGTCCTCTGTCAGGTGGCCTGGGAC
TGTGTCAAAGGAATCCAGAAGCTCCTTGGCCAGTCGGCAAGTCTTGAACATGTTCTTCATGTGACACAGC
TGGACCCGCAGCAGCCGGACTTGATTGAGCAGCTTGACCTTCCTATAGAGGGCACTGTTTATGTCCTGCA
CGTTGAAGAGAGGATCATTCCAGATCTTAATGAGCAGGTCCTTGGAGAAGTTGCTGACGTAGTACTTGCT
GAAGTCCCACTTGCGCAGAACCCGGCTGGGGATGGCCATCTGGGCATTCTCGTGGCAGCACTGGCAGAAG
TACTTGCCCAGGTACTCACAGTACCGCAGTCGCTTGATGTAATCAGGGTCAGTCCGGATGCCACATCCTG
CACAGCGGTAATTCTGCTTGGCCACGGCAATTTTCCTCGTTGG
