>Addgene plasmid #28022 | EGFP-Rubicon | addgene partial sequence | sequence record 34326 | 28022 with EGFP-C
GAGCTGTACAAGGGATCCATGCGGCCGGAGGGCGCGGGAATGGAGCTCGGAGGCGGCGAGGAGCGCCTGC
CTGAGGAGAGCAGGAGGGAGCACTGGCAGTTGCTGGGTAATTTGAAGACGACGGTGGAGGGTTTGGTATC
AACCAACAGCCCCAACGTCTGGTCTAAGTATGGTGGCTTGGAGCGGCTTTGCAGGGACATGCAGAGCATC
CTCTATCACGGGCTTATCCGTGACCAGGCGTGCCGCCGCCAGACGGATTACTGGCAGTTCGTGAAAGACA
TCCGGTGGCTCAGTCCCCACTCAGCCCTTCACGTGGAGAAGTTCATCAGCGTGCACGAGAACGACCAGAG
CAGTGCTGATGGTGCCAGTGAACGTGCTGTTGCCGAGCTGTGGCTGCAGCACAGCCTGCAGTACCACTGC
CTCTCAGCCCAGCTCCGGCCCCTGCTCGGGGATAGACAGTATATCAGAAAATTCTACACAGATGCTGCCT
TCCTGCTAAGTGACGCTCATGTCACGGCCATGCTGCAGTGCCTGGAAGCCGTCGAGCAAAATAATCCCCG
CCTCCTGGCTCAGATCGATGCGTCCATGTTTGCCAGAAAGCACGAGAGCCCGCTCCTGGTGACAAAGAGC
CAGAGCCTGACAGCCCTGCCCAGTTCCACATACACCCCTCCAAACAGCTATGCTCAGCATTCCTACTTTG
GGTCCTTCTCTAGCCTCCACCAATCCGTGCCCAACAATGGCTCAGAGAGAAGATCTACTTCCTTTCCACT
CTCTGGCCCTCCCCGGAAACCTCAAGAAAGCAGAGGGCACGTCTCACCAGCAGAGGATCAAACCATCCAA
G
